Addgene plasmid #153586: pGBW-m4252899
Purpose: Mammalian expression plasmid for SARS-CoV-2 nsp7
Depositing lab: Ginkgo Bioworks & Benjie Chen. Depositing organization: Ginkgo Bioworks.
Backbone
  Vector backbone: pTwist_CMV_Hygro_6 with AarI site removed
  Backbone size w/o insert (bp): 6525
  Vector type: Mammalian Expression
  Selectable markers: Hygromycin
Growth in bacteria
  Bacterial resistance: Ampicillin, 100 μg/mL
  Growth temperature: 37°C
  Growth strain: DH5alpha
  Copy number: High Copy
Gene/Insert
  Gene/Insert name: SARS-CoV-2 nsp7
  Species: Severe acute respiratory syndrome coronavirus 2
  Insert size (bp): 242
  Mutation: wt
  Entrez Gene: ORF1ab (a.k.a. GU280_gp01)
  Promoter: CMV
  Tag / fusion protein: Cleavable TEV;V5 (C terminal on backbone)
  Cloning method: Unknown
Resource information
  A portion of this plasmid was derived from a plasmid made by: GinkgoBioworks
Depositor comments: NCBI reference sequence: 43740578
How to cite: pGBW-m4252899 was a gift from Ginkgo Bioworks & Benjie Chen (Addgene plasmid # 153586 ; http://n2t.net/addgene:153586 ; RRID:Addgene_153586)
