[The description below was written by a language model from this plasmid's Addgene catalogue record and the feature table of its GenBank file.]
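Description:
pGBW-m4252899 is a mammalian expression plasmid for the wild-type SARS-CoV-2 non-structural protein nsp7, a cleavage product of the viral ORF1ab polyprotein. It is built on a pTwist_CMV_Hygro_6 backbone from which an AarI site was removed, and the held circular sequence is 6849 bp. In E. coli it is maintained at high copy through a ColE1/pUC-type origin and selected with ampicillin via the beta-lactamase gene. For mammalian cells, a separate cassette places the hygromycin phosphotransferase gene under the human ubiquitin C promoter with a synthetic polyadenylation signal, allowing hygromycin selection of transfected or stably expressing cells.

The expression unit spans the numbering origin of the circular map. The human CMV immediate-early enhancer and promoter sit near the end of the record and drive transcription into the short nsp7 insert (about 240 bp). The insert itself is not annotated as a feature, but its position is implied by the unannotated region just upstream of the tags. The coding sequence runs in frame into a backbone-encoded TEV protease recognition site followed by a V5 epitope, and the transcript ends at an SV40 poly(A) signal. The V5 tag allows detection or immunoaffinity capture of nsp7, and TEV cleavage can remove the tag afterwards.

The expression region is flanked by T7 and rrnG transcription terminators, an upstream synthetic poly(A) signal and the 5' and 3' beta-globin insulator elements. Such elements generally limit transcriptional read-through and interference from neighbouring sequences. The associated record title places the plasmid in a set of tagged SARS-CoV-2 protein constructs intended for expression and/or purification in mammalian cells.
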