LOCUS       Exported 6849 bp ds-DNA circular SYN 13-MAY-2021
DEFINITION  Mammalian expression plasmid for SARS-CoV-2 nsp7.
ACCESSION   .
VERSION     .
KEYWORDS    pGBW-m4252899
SOURCE      synthetic DNA construct
  ORGANISM  synthetic DNA construct
REFERENCE   1 (bases 1 to 6849)
  TITLE     SARS-CoV-2 protein Mammalian expression constructs, tagged, for
            protein expression and/or purification
REFERENCE   2 (bases 1 to 6849)
  AUTHORS   .
  TITLE     Direct Submission
  JOURNAL   Exported May 13, 2021 from SnapGene Server 1.1.58
            http://www.snapgene.com
FEATURES             Location/Qualifiers
     source          1..6849
                     /organism="synthetic DNA construct"
                     /mol_type="other DNA"
     CDS             251..271
                     /codon_start=1
                     /product="tobacco etch virus (TEV) protease recognition and
                     cleavage site"
                     /label=TEV site
                     /translation="ENLYFQS"
     CDS             272..313
                     /codon_start=1
                     /product="epitope tag from simian virus 5"
                     /label=V5 tag
                     /translation="GKPIPNPLLGLDST"
     polyA_signal    382..503
                     /label=SV40 poly(A) signal
                     /note="SV40 polyadenylation signal"
     primer_bind     complement(393..412)
                     /label=EBV-rev
                     /note="SV40 polyA terminator, reverse primer"
     primer_bind     447..466
                     /label=SV40pA-R
                     /note="SV40 polyA, reverse primer"
     terminator      618..664
                     /label=T7 terminator
                     /note="transcription terminator for bacteriophage T7 RNA
                     polymerase"
     terminator      694..830
                     /label=rrnG terminator
                     /note="transcription terminator from the E. coli ribosomal
                     RNA rrnG operon (Albrechtsen et al., 1991)"
     misc_feature    875..946
                     /label=3' beta-globin insulator
                     /note="insulator downstream of the human beta-globin locus
                     (Farrell et al., 2002)"
     rep_origin      complement(1172..1760)
                     /direction=LEFT
                     /label=ori
                     /note="high-copy-number ColE1/pMB1/pBR322/pUC origin of
                     replication"
     primer_bind     complement(1252..1271)
                     /label=pBR322ori-F
                     /note="pBR322 origin, forward primer"
     promoter        2260..3469
                     /label=UbC promoter
                     /note="human ubiquitin C promoter"
     primer_bind     3306..3325
                     /label=hUBCpro-F
                     /note="Human Ubiquitin C (UbC) promoter, forward primer"
     CDS             3473..4501
                     /codon_start=1
                     /gene="aph(4)-Ia"
                     /product="aminoglycoside phosphotransferase from E. coli"
                     /label=HygR
                     /note="confers resistance to hygromycin"
                     /translation="MGKKPELTATSVEKFLIEKFDSVSDLMQLSEGEESRAFSFDVGGR
                     GYVLRVNSCADGFYKDRYVYRHFASAALPIPEVLDIGEFSESLTYCISRRAQGVTLQDL
                     PETELPAVLQPVAEAMDAIAAADLSQTSGFGPFGPQGIGQYTTWRDFICAIADPHVYHW
                     QTVMDDTVSASVAQALDELMLWAEDCPEVRHLVHADFGSNNVLTDNGRITAVIDWSEAM
                     FGDSQYEVANIFFWRPWLACMEQQTRYFERRHPELAGSPRLRAYMLRIGLDQLYQSLVD
                     GNFDDAAWAQGRCDAIVRSGAGTVGRTQIARRSAAVWTDGCVEVLADSGNRRPSTRPRA
                     KE"
     polyA_signal    4528..4576
                     /note="synthetic polyadenylation signal"
     CDS             4842..5702
                     /codon_start=1
                     /gene="bla"
                     /product="beta-lactamase"
                     /label=AmpR
                     /note="confers resistance to ampicillin, carbenicillin, and
                     related antibiotics"
                     /translation="MSIQHFRVALIPFFAAFCLPVFAHPETLVKVKDAEDQLGARVGYI
                     ELDLNSGKILESFRPEERFPMMSTFKVLLCGAVLSRIDAGQEQLGRRIHYSQNDLVEYS
                     PVTEKHLTDGMTVRELCSAAITMSDNTAANLLLTTIGGPKELTAFLHNMGDHVTRLDRW
                     EPELNEAIPNDERDTTMPVAMATTLRKLLTGELLTLASRQQLIDWMEADKVAGPLLRSA
                     LPAGWFIADKSGAGERGSRGIIAALGPDGKPSRIVVIYTTGSQATMDERNRQIAEIGAS
                     LIKHW"
     primer_bind     complement(5060..5079)
                     /label=Amp-R
                     /note="Ampicillin resistance gene, reverse primer"
     terminator      5715..5851
                     /label=rrnG terminator
                     /note="transcription terminator from the E. coli ribosomal
                     RNA rrnG operon (Albrechtsen et al., 1991)"
     misc_feature    6003..6074
                     /label=5' beta-globin insulator
                     /note="insulator upstream of the human beta-globin locus
                     (Farrell et al., 2002)"
     terminator      6079..6125
                     /label=T7 terminator
                     /note="transcription terminator for bacteriophage T7 RNA
                     polymerase"
     polyA_signal    6143..6191
                     /note="synthetic polyadenylation signal"
     enhancer        6272..6575
                     /label=CMV enhancer
                     /note="human cytomegalovirus immediate early enhancer"
     promoter        6577..6779
                     /label=CMV promoter
                     /note="human cytomegalovirus (CMV) immediate early
                     promoter"
     primer_bind     6730..6750
                     /label=CMV-F
                     /note="Human CMV immediate early promoter, forward primer"
ORIGIN
        1 caccatgaaa atgtcagatg taaagtgcac atcagtagtc ttactctcag ttttgcaaca
       61 actcagagta gaatcatcat ctaaattgtg ggctcaatgt gtccagttac acaatgacat
      121 tctcttagct aaagatacta ctgaagcctt tgaaaaaatg gtttcactac tttctgtttt
      181 gctttccatg cagggtgctg tagacataaa caagctttgt gaagaaatgc tggacaacag
      241 ggcaacctta gaaaaccttt actttcagtc ggggaaacct atacccaatc cacttctcgg
      301 cttagattct acctaaggat ccgcaggcct ctgctagctt gactgactga gatacagcgt
      361 accttcagct cacagacatg ataagataca ttgatgagtt tggacaaacc acaactagaa
      421 tgcagtgaaa aaaatgcttt atttgtgaaa tttgtgatgc tattgcttta tttgtaacca
      481 ttataagctg caataaacaa gttaacaaca acaattgcat tcattttatg tttcaggttc
      541 agggggaggt gtgggaggtt ttttaaagca agtaaaacct ctacaaatgt ggtattggcc
      601 catctctatc ggtatcgtag cataacccct tggggcctct aaacgggtct tgaggggttt
      661 tttgtgcccc tcgggccgga ttgctatcta ccggcattgg cgcagaaaaa aatgcctgat
      721 gcgacgctgc gcgtcttata ctcccacata tgccagattc agcaacggat acggcttccc
      781 caacttgccc acttccatac gtgtcctcct taccagaaat ttatccttaa ggtcgtcagc
      841 tatcctgcag gcgatctctc gatttcgatc aagacattcc tttaatggtc ttttctggac
      901 accactaggg gtcagaagta gttcatcaaa ctttcttccc tccctaatct cattggttac
      961 cttgggctat cgaaacttaa ttaaccagtc aagtcagcta cttggcgaga tcgacttgtc
     1021 tgggtttcga ctacgctcag aattgcgtca gtcaagttcg atctggtcct tgctattgca
     1081 cccgttctcc gattacgagt ttcatttaaa tcatgtgagc aaaaggccag caaaaggcca
     1141 ggaaccgtaa aaaggccgcg ttgctggcgt ttttccatag gctccgcccc cctgacgagc
     1201 atcacaaaaa tcgacgctca agtcagaggt ggcgaaaccc gacaggacta taaagatacc
     1261 aggcgtttcc ccctggaagc tccctcgtgc gctctcctgt tccgaccctg ccgcttaccg
     1321 gatacctgtc cgcctttctc ccttcgggaa gcgtggcgct ttctcatagc tcacgctgta
     1381 ggtatctcag ttcggtgtag gtcgttcgct ccaagctggg ctgtgtgcac gaaccccccg
     1441 ttcagcccga ccgctgcgcc ttatccggta actatcgtct tgagtccaac ccggtaagac
     1501 acgacttatc gccactggca gcagccactg gtaacaggat tagcagagcg aggtatgtag
     1561 gcggtgctac agagttcttg aagtggtggc ctaactacgg ctacactaga agaacagtat
     1621 ttggtatctg cgctctgctg aagccagtta ccttcggaaa aagagttggt agctcttgat
     1681 ccggcaaaca aaccaccgct ggtagcggtg gtttttttgt ttgcaagcag cagattacgc
     1741 gcagaaaaaa aggatctcaa gaagatcctt tgatcttttc tacggggtct gacgctcagt
     1801 ggaacgaaaa ctcacgttaa gggattttgg tcatgagatt atcaaaaagg atcttcacct
     1861 agatcctttt aaattaaaaa tgaagtttta aatcaatcta aagtatatat gagtaaactt
     1921 ggtctgacag ttaccaatgc ttaatcagtg aggcacctat ctcagcgatc tgtctatttc
     1981 gttcatccat agttgcattt aaatttccga actctccaag gccctcgtcg gaaaatcttc
     2041 aaacctttcg tccgatccat cttgcaggct acctctcgaa cgaactatcg caagtctctt
     2101 ggccggcctt gcgccttggc tattgcttgg cagcgcctat cgccaggtat tactccaatc
     2161 ccgaatatcc gagatcggga tcacccgaga gaagttcaac ctacatcctc aatcccgatc
     2221 tatccgagat ccgaggaata tcgaaatcgg ggcgcgcctg gcctccgcgc cgggttttgg
     2281 cgcctcccgc gggcgccccc ctcgtcacgg cgagcgctgc cacgtcagac gaagggcgca
     2341 ggagcgtcct gatccttccg cccggacgct caggacagcg gcccgctgct cataagactc
     2401 ggccttagaa ccccagtatc agcagaagga cattttagga cgggacttgg gtgactctag
     2461 ggcactggtt ttctttccag agagcggaac aggcgaggaa aagtagtccc ttctcggcga
     2521 ttctgcggag ggatctccgt ggggcggtga acgccgatga ttatataagg acgcgccggg
     2581 tgtggcacag ctagttccgt cgcagccggg atttgggtcg cggttcttgt ttgtggatcg
     2641 ctgtgatcgt cacttggtga gtagcgggct gctgggctgg ccggggcttt cgtggccgcc
     2701 gggccgctcg gtgggacgga agcgtgtgga gagaccgcca agggctgtag tctgggtccg
     2761 cgagcaaggt tgccctgaac tgggggttgg ggggagcgca gcaaaatggc ggctgttccc
     2821 gagtcttgaa tggaagacgc ttgtgaggcg ggctgtgagg tcgttgaaac aaggtggggg
     2881 gcatggtggg cggcaagaac ccaaggtctt gagcccttcg ctaatgcggg aaagctctta
     2941 ttcgggtgag atgggctggg caccatctgg ggaccctgac gtgaagtttg tcactgactg
     3001 gagaactcgg tttgtcgtct gttgcggggg cggcagttat ggcggtgccg ttgggcagtg
     3061 cacccgtacc tttgggagcg cgcgccctcg tcgtgtcgtg acgtcacccg ttctgttggc
     3121 ttataatgca gggtggggcc accagccggt aggtgtgcgg taggcttttc tccgtcgcag
     3181 gacgcagggt tcgggcctag ggtaggctct cctgaatcga caggcgccgg acctctggtg
     3241 aggggaggga taagtgaggc gtcagtttct ttggtcggtt ttatgtacct atcttcttaa
     3301 gtagctgaag ctccggtttt gaactatgcg ctcggggttg gcgagtgtgt tttgtgaagt
     3361 tttttaggca ccttttgaaa tgtaatcatt tgggtcaata tgtaattttc agtgttagac
     3421 ttgtaaattg tccgctaaat tctggccgtt tttggctttt ttgttagaca acatgggtaa
     3481 aaagcctgaa ctcaccgcga cgtctgtcga gaagtttctg atcgaaaagt tcgacagcgt
     3541 ctccgacctg atgcagctct cggagggcga agaatctcgt gctttcagct tcgatgtagg
     3601 agggcgtgga tatgtcctgc gggtaaatag ctgcgccgat ggtttctaca aagatcgtta
     3661 tgtttatcgg cactttgcat ccgccgcgct cccgattccg gaagtgcttg acattgggga
     3721 gttcagcgag agcctgacct attgcatctc ccgccgtgca cagggtgtca cgttgcaaga
     3781 cctgcctgaa accgaactgc ccgctgttct gcagccggtc gcggaggcaa tggatgccat
     3841 cgctgccgcc gatcttagcc agacgagcgg gttcggccca ttcggaccgc aaggaatcgg
     3901 tcaatacact acatggcgtg atttcatatg cgcgattgct gatccccatg tgtatcactg
     3961 gcaaactgtg atggacgaca ccgtcagtgc gtccgtcgcg caggctctcg atgagctgat
     4021 gctttgggcc gaggactgcc ccgaagtccg gcacctcgtg cacgcggatt tcggctccaa
     4081 caatgtcctg acggacaatg gccgcataac agcggtcatt gactggagcg aggcgatgtt
     4141 cggggattcc caatacgagg tcgccaacat cttcttctgg aggccgtggt tggcttgtat
     4201 ggagcagcag acgcgctact tcgagcggag gcatccggag cttgcaggat cgccccggct
     4261 ccgggcgtat atgctccgca ttggtcttga ccaactctat cagagcttgg ttgacggcaa
     4321 tttcgatgat gcagcttggg cgcagggtcg atgcgacgca atcgtccgat ccggagccgg
     4381 gactgtcggg cgtacacaaa tcgcccgcag aagcgccgcc gtctggaccg atggctgtgt
     4441 agaagtactc gccgatagtg gaaaccgacg ccccagcact cgtccgaggg caaaggaata
     4501 agctagtatg taagcctagt cttagataat aaaatcgcta tccatcgaag atggatgtgt
     4561 gttggttttt tgtgtgtgta acgctaggcg cgcctggtgt accgagaacg atcctctcag
     4621 tgcgagtctc gacgatccat atcgttgctt ggcagtcagc cagtcggaat ccagcttggg
     4681 acccaggaag tccaatcgtc agatattgta ctcaagcctg gtcacggcag cgtaccgatc
     4741 tgtttaaacc tagatattga tagtctgatc ggtcaacgta taatcgagtc ctagcttttg
     4801 caaacatcta tcaagagaca ggatcagcag gaggctttcg catgagtatt caacatttcc
     4861 gtgtcgccct tattcccttt tttgcggcat tttgccttcc tgtttttgct cacccagaaa
     4921 cgctggtgaa agtaaaagat gctgaagatc agttgggtgc gcgagtgggt tacatcgaac
     4981 tggatctcaa cagcggtaag atccttgaga gttttcgccc cgaagaacgc tttccaatga
     5041 tgagcacttt taaagttctg ctatgtggcg cggtattatc ccgtattgac gccgggcaag
     5101 agcaactcgg tcgccgcata cactattctc agaatgactt ggttgagtat tcaccagtca
     5161 cagaaaagca tcttacggat ggcatgacag taagagaatt atgcagtgct gccataacca
     5221 tgagtgataa cactgcggcc aacttacttc tgacaacgat tggaggaccg aaggagctaa
     5281 ccgctttttt gcacaacatg ggggatcatg taactcgcct tgatcgttgg gaaccggagc
     5341 tgaatgaagc cataccaaac gacgagcgtg acaccacgat gcctgtagca atggcaacaa
     5401 ccttgcgtaa actattaact ggcgaactac ttactctagc ttcccggcaa cagttgatag
     5461 actggatgga ggcggataaa gttgcaggac cacttctgcg ctcggccctt ccggctggct
     5521 ggtttattgc tgataaatct ggagccggtg agcgtgggtc tcgcggtatc attgcagcac
     5581 tggggccaga tggtaagccc tcccgtatcg tagttatcta cacgacgggg agtcaggcaa
     5641 ctatggatga acgaaataga cagatcgctg agataggtgc ctcactgatt aagcattggt
     5701 aaccgattct aggtgcattg gcgcagaaaa aaatgcctga tgcgacgctg cgcgtcttat
     5761 actcccacat atgccagatt cagcaacgga tacggcttcc ccaacttgcc cacttccata
     5821 cgtgtcctcc ttaccagaaa tttatcctta agatcccgaa tcgtttaaac tcgactctgg
     5881 ctctatcgaa tctccgtcgt ttcgagctta cgcgaacagc cgtggcgctc atttgctcgt
     5941 cgggcatcga atctcgtcag ctatcgtcag cttacctttt tggcagcgat cgcggctccc
     6001 gacatcttgg accattagct ccacaggtat cttcttccct ctagtggtca taacagcagc
     6061 ttcagctacc tctcaattca aaaaacccct caagacccgt ttagaggccc caaggggtta
     6121 tgctatcaat cgttgcgtta cacacacaaa aaaccaacac acatccatct tcgatggata
     6181 gcgattttat tatctaactg ctgatcgagt gtagccagat ctagtaatca attacggggt
     6241 cattagttca tagcccatat atggagttcc gcgttacata acttacggta aatggcccgc
     6301 ctggctgacc gcccaacgac ccccgcccat tgacgtcaat aatgacgtat gttcccatag
     6361 taacgccaat agggactttc cattgacgtc aatgggtgga gtatttacgg taaactgccc
     6421 acttggcagt acatcaagtg tatcatatgc caagtacgcc ccctattgac gtcaatgacg
     6481 gtaaatggcc cgcctggcat tatgcccagt acatgacctt atgggacttt cctacttggc
     6541 agtacatcta cgtattagtc atcgctatta ccatgctgat gcggttttgg cagtacatca
     6601 atgggcgtgg atagcggttt gactcacggg gatttccaag tctccacccc attgacgtca
     6661 atgggagttt gttttggcac caaaatcaac gggactttcc aaaatgtcgt aacaactccg
     6721 ccccattgac gcaaatgggc ggtaggcgtg tacggtggga ggtctatata agcagagctg
     6781 gtttagtgaa ccgtcagatc agatctttgt cgatcctacc atccactcga cacacccgcc
     6841 agcggccgc
//
